Addgene plasmid #54962: mApple-Vinculin-N-21
Purpose: Localization: Focal Adhesions, Excitation: 568, Emission: 592
Depositing lab: Michael Davidson. Depositing organization: Florida State University, Tallahassee.
Backbone
  Vector backbone: mApple-N1
  Backbone size w/o insert (bp): 4750
  Vector type: Mammalian Expression
  Selectable markers: Neomycin (select with G418)
Growth in bacteria
  Bacterial resistance: Kanamycin, 50 μg/mL
  Growth temperature: 37°C
  Growth strain: DH5alpha
  Copy number: High Copy
Gene/Insert
  Gene/Insert name: Vinculin (alt name: NM_003373.3)
  Species: H. sapiens (human)
  Entrez Gene: VCL (a.k.a. CMD1W, CMH15, HEL114, MV, MVCL, VINC)
  Promoter: CMV
  Tag / fusion protein: mApple (C terminal on backbone)
  Cloning method: Unknown
  Sequencing primers: 5′ CMV-F; 3′ SV40pA-R
Terms and licenses: Academic/Nonprofit Terms; Industry Terms: Not Available to Industry
Depositor comments: . Excitation = 568; Emission = 592
How to cite: mApple-Vinculin-N-21 was a gift from Michael Davidson (Addgene plasmid # 54962 ; http://n2t.net/addgene:54962 ; RRID:Addgene_54962)
