[The description below was written by a language model from this plasmid's Addgene catalogue record.]
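Description:
mApple-Vinculin-N-21 is a mammalian expression plasmid built on the mApple-N1 backbone (about 4.75 kb without the insert), an N1-style fluorescent protein fusion vector in which a gene of interest is placed upstream of the fluorescent protein coding sequence. It is maintained in E. coli as a high-copy plasmid under kanamycin selection, and it carries a neomycin resistance marker so that transfected mammalian cells can be selected with G418. No feature table accompanies the record, so details such as the bacterial origin of replication are not stated. The use of an SV40 polyA reverse sequencing primer suggests an SV40 polyadenylation signal downstream of the fusion.

The payload is human vinculin (VCL), driven by the strong constitutive CMV promoter and fused at its C terminus to mApple, a monomeric red-orange fluorescent protein with recorded excitation and emission maxima of 568 nm and 592 nm. The "N-21" in the name probably denotes the length of the linker between vinculin and the fluorophore, although the record does not say this explicitly, and the cloning method is listed as unknown. Vinculin is a cytoskeletal adaptor protein that links integrin-based adhesion complexes to actin, so the fusion accumulates at focal adhesions, which is the localization given for this construct. It is typically used as a red-channel focal adhesion marker for live- or fixed-cell fluorescence microscopy, for example to visualise adhesion assembly, turnover and distribution, and it can be combined with green or far-red probes in multicolour imaging.
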