>Addgene plasmid #54962 | mApple-Vinculin-N-21 | depositor partial sequence | sequence record 85350 | insert sequence
GACGTCAGATCCGCTAGCACCGCCACCATGCCAGTGTTTCATACGCGCACGATCGAGAGCATCCTGGAGC
CGGTGGCACAGCAGATCTCCCACCTGGTGATAATGCACGAGGAGGGCGAGGTGGACGGCAAAGCCATTCC
TGACCTCACCGCGCCCGTGGCCGCCGTGCAGGCGGCCGTCAGCAACCTCGTCCGGGTTGGAAAAGAGACT
GTTCAAACCACTGAGGATCAGATTTTGAAGAGAGATATGCCACCAGCATTTATTAAGGTTGAGAATGCTT
GCACCAAGCTTGTCCAGGCAGCTCAGATGCTTCAGTCAGACCCTTACTCAGTGCCTGCTCGAGATTATCT
AATTGATGGGTCAAGGGGCATCCTCTCTGGAACATCAGACCTGCTCCTTACCTTCGATGAGGCTGAGGTC
CGTAAAATTATTAGAGTTTGCAAAGGAATTTTGGAATATCTTACAGTGGCAGAGGTGGTGGAGACTATGG
AAGATTTGGTCACTTACACAAAGAATCTTGGGCCAGGAATGACTAAGATGGCCAAGATGATTGACGAGAG
ACAGCAGGAGCTCACTCACCAGGAGCACCGAGTGATGTTGGTGAACTCGATGAACACCGTGAAAGAGTTG
CTGCCAGTTCTCATTTCAGCTATGAAGATTTTTGTAACAACTAAAAACTCAAAAAACCAAGGCATAGAGG
AAGCTTTAAAAAATCGCAATTTTACTCTAGAAAAAATGAGTGCTGAAATTAATGAGATAATTCGTGTGTT
ACAACTCACCTCTTGGGATGAAGATGCCTGGGCCAGCAAGGACACTGAAGCCATGAAGAGAGCATTGGCC
TCCATAGACTCCAAACTGAACCAGGCCAAAGGTTGGCTCCGTGACCCTAGTGCCTCCCCAGGGGATGCTG
GTGAGCAGGCCATCAGACAGATCTTAGATGAAGCTGGAAAAGTTGGTGAACTCTGTGCAGGCAAAGAACG
CAGGGAGATTCTGGGAACTTGCAAAATGCTAGGGCAGATGACTGATCAAGTGGCTGACCTCCGTGCCAGA
GGACAAGGATCCTCACCGGTGGCCATGCAGAAAGCTCAGCAGGTATCTCAGGGTCTGGATGTGCTCACAG
CAAAAGTGGAAAATGCAGCTCGCAAGCTGGAAGCCATGACCAACTCAAAGCAGAGCATTGCAAAGAAGAT
CGATGCTGCTCAGAACTGGCTTGCAGATCCAAATGGTGGACCGGAAGGAGAAGAGCAGATTCGAGGTGCT
TTGGCTGAAGCTCGGAAAATAGCAGAATTATGTGATGATCCTAAAGAAAGAGATGACATTCTACGTTCCC
TTGGGGAAATATCTGCTCTGACTTCTAAATTAGCAGATCTACGAAGACAGGGGAAAGGAGATTCTCCAGA
GGCTCGAGCCTTGGCCAAACAGGTGGCCACGGCCCTGCAGAACCTGCAGACCAAAACCAACCGGGCTGTG
GCCAACAGCAGACCGGCCAAAGCAGCTGTACACCTTGAGGGCAAGATTGAGCAAGCACAGCGGTGGATTG
ATAATCCCACAGTGGATGACCGTGGAGTCGGTCAGGCTGCCATCCGGGGGCTTGTGGCCGAAGGGCATCG
TCTGGCTAATGTTATGATGGGGCCTTATCGGCAAGATCTTCTCGCCAAGTGTGACCGAGTGGACCAGCTG
ACAGCCCAGCTGGCTGACCTGGCTGCCAGAGGGGAAGGGGAGAGTCCTCAGGCACGAGCACTTGCATCTC
AGCTCCAAGACTCCTTAAAGGATCTAAAAGCTCGGATGCAGGAGGCCATGACTCAGGAAGTGTCAGATGT
TTTCAGCGATACCACAACTCCCATCAAGCTGTTGGCAGTGGCAGCCACGGCGCCTCCTGATGCGCCTAAC
AGGGAAGAGGTATTTGATGAGAGGGCAGCTAACTTTGAAAACCATTCAGGAAAGCTTGGTGCTACGGCCG
AGAAGGCGGCTGCGGTTGGTACTGCTAATAAATCAACAGTGGAAGGCATTCAGGCCTCAGTGAAGACGGC
CCGAGAACTCACACCCCAGGTGGTCTCGGCTGCTCGTATCTTACTTAGGAACCCTGGAAATCAAGCTGCT
TATGAACATTTTGAGACCATGAAGAACCAGTGGATCGATAATGTTGAAAAAATGACAGGGCTGGTGGACG
AAGCCATTGATACCAAATCTCTGTTGGATGCTTCAGAAGAAGCAATTAAAAAAGACCTGGACAAGTGCAA
GGTAGCTATGGCCAACATTCAGCCTCAGATGCTGGTTGCTGGGGCAACCAGTATTGCTCGTCGGGCCAAC
CGGATCCTGCTGGTGGCTAAGAGGGAGGTGGAAAATTCCGAGGATCCCAAGTTCCGTGAGGCTGTGAAAG
CTGCCTCTGATGAATTGAGCAAAACCATCTCCCCGATGGTGATGGATGCAAAAGCTGTGGCTGGAAACAT
TTCCGACCCTGGACTGCAAAAGAGCTTCCTGGACTCAGGATATCGGATCCTGGGAGCTGTGGCCAAGGTC
AGAGAAGCCTTCCAACCTCAGGAGCCTGACTTCCCGCCGCCTCCACCAGACCTTGAACAACTCCGACTAA
CAGATGAGCTTGCTCCTCCCAAACCACCTCTGCCTGAAGGTGAGGTCCCTCCACCTAGGCCTCCACCACC
AGAGGAAAAGGATGAAGAGTTCCCTGAGCAGAAGGCCGGGGAGGTGATTAACCAGCCAATGATGATGGCT
GCCAGACAGCTCCATGATGAAGCTCGCAAATGGTCCAGCAAGGGCAATGACATCATTGCAGCAGCCAAGC
GCATGGCTCTGCTGATGGCTGAGATGTCTCGGCTGGTAAGAGGGGGCAGTGGTACCAAGCGGGCACTCAT
TCAGTGTGCCAAGGACATCGCCAAGGCCTCAGATGAGGTGACTCGGTTGGCCAAGGAGGTTGCCAAGCAG
TGCACAGATAAACGGATTAGAACCAACCTCTTACAGGTATGTGAGCGAATCCCAACCATAAGCACCCAGC
TCAAAATCCTGTCCACAGTGAAGGCCACCATGCTGGGCCGGACCAACATCAGTGATGAGGAGTCTGAGCA
GGCCACAGAGATGCTGGTTCACAATGCCCAGAACCTCATGCAGTCTGTGAAGGAGACTGTGCGGGAAGCT
GAAGCTGCTTCAATCAAAATTCGAACAGATGCTGGATTTACACTGCGCTGGGTTAGAAAGACTCCCTGGT
ACCAGTCCGGTGGCAGCGGAATTCTGCAGTCGACGGTACCGCGGGCCCGGGATCCACCGGTCGCCACCAT
GGTGAGCAAGGGCGAGGAGAATAACATGGCCATCATCAAGGAGTTCATGCGCTTCAAGGTGCACATGGAG
GGCTCCGTGAACGGCCACGAGTTCGAGATCGAGGGCGAGGGCGAGGGCCGCCCCTACGAGGCCTTTCAGA
CCGCTAAGCTGAAGGTGACCAAGGGTGGCCCCCTGCCCTTCGCCTGGGACATCCTGTCCCCTCAGTTCAT
GTACGGCTCCAAGGTCTACATTAAGCACCCAGCCGACATCCCCGACTACTTCAAGCTGTCCTTCCCCGAG
GGCTTCAGGTGGGAGCGCGTGATGAACTTCGAGGACGGCGGCATTATTCACGTTAACCAGGACTCCTCCC
TGCAGGACGGCGTGTTCATCTACAAGGTGAAGCTGCGCGGCACCAACTTCCCCTCCGACGGCCCCGTAAT
GCAGAAGAAGACCATGGGCTGGGAGGCCTCCGAGGAGCGGATGTACCCCGAGGACGGCGCCCTGAAGAGC
GAGATCAAGAAGAGGCTGAAGCTGAAGGACGGCGGCCACTACGCCGCCGAGGTCAAGACCACCTACAAGG
CCAAGAAGCCCGTGCAGCTGCCCGGCGCCTACATCGTCGACATCAAGTTGGACATCGTGTCCCACAACGA
GGACTACACCATCGTGGAACAGTACGAACGCGCCGAGGGCCGCCACTCCACCGGCGGCATGGACGAGCTG
TACAAGTAAGCGGCCGCGACTCTAGATCATAATCAGCCATACCACATTT
