>Addgene plasmid #54962 | mApple-Vinculin-N-21 | addgene partial sequence | sequence record 104947 | C-ter-GFP 5'-CTCCTCGCCCTTGCTCAC-3'
GCAGAATTCCGCTGCCACCGGACTGGTACCAGGGAGTCTTTCTAACCCAGCGCAGTGTAAATCCAGCATC
TGTTCGAATTTTGATTGAAGCAGCTTCAGCTTCCCGCACAGTCTCCTTCACAGACTGCATGAGGTTCTGG
GCATTGTGAACCAGCATCTCTGTGGCCTGCTCAGACTCCTCATCACTGATGTTGGTCCGGCCCAGCATGG
TGGCCTTCACTGTGGACAGGATTTTGAGCTGGGTGCTTATGGTTGGGATTCGCTCACATACCTGTAAGAG
GTTGGTTCTAATCCGTTTATCTGTGCACTGCTTGGCAACCTCCTTGGCCAACCGAGTCACCTCATCTGAG
GCCTTGGCGATGTCCTTGGCACACTGAATGAGTGCCCGCTTGGTACCACTGCCCCCTCTTACCAGCCGAG
ACATCTCAGCCATCAGCAGAGCCATGCGCTTGGCTGCTGCAATGATGTCATTGCCCTTGCTGGACCATTT
GCGAGCTTCATCATGGAGCTGTCTGGCAGCCATCATCATTGGCTGGTTAATCACCTCCCCGGCCTTCTGC
TCAGGGAACTCTTCATCCTTTTCCTCTGGTGGTGGAGGCCTAGGTGGAGGGACCTCACCTTCAGGCAGAG
GTGGTTTGGGAGGAGCAAGCTCATCTGTTAGTCGGAGTTGTTCAAGGTCTGGTGGAGGCGGCGGGAAGTC
AGGCTCCTGAGGTTGGAAGGCTTCTCTGACCTTGGCCACAGCTCCCAGGATCCGATATCCTGAGTCCAGG
AAGCTCTTTTGCAGTCCAGGGTCGGAAATGTTTCCAGCCACAGCTTT
